>Addgene plasmid #197257 | pBAD-HisD-miRFP720-HO1 | addgene full sequence | sequence record 387504 | Addgene NGS Result
AAGAAACCAATTGTCCATATTGCATCAGACATTGCCGTCACTGCGTCTTTTACTGGCTCTTCTCGCTAAC
CAAACCGGTAACCCCGCTTATTAAAAGCATTCTGTAACAAAGCGGGACCAAAGCCATGACAAAAACGCGT
AACAAAAGTGTCTATAATCACGGCAGAAAAGTCCACATTGATTATTTGCACGGCGTCACACTTTGCTATG
CCATAGCATTTTTATCCATAAGATTAGCGGATCCTACCTGACGCTTTTTATCGCAACTCTCTACTGTTTC
TCCATACCCGTTTTTTGGGCTAACAGGAGGAATTAACCATGGGGAGCCACCATCACCATCACCATGGCCT
CGAGATGGCGGAAGGATCCGTCGCCAGGCAGCCTGACCTCTTGACCTGCGACGATGAGCCGATCCATATC
CCCGGTGCCATCCAACCGCATGGACTGCTGCTCGCCCTCGCCGCCGACATGACGATCGTTGCCGGCAGCG
ACAACCTTCCCGAACTCACCGGACTGGCGATCGGCGCCCTGATCGGCCGCTCTGCGGCCGATGTCTTCGA
CTCGGAGACGCACAACCGTCTGACGATCGCCTTGGCCGAGCCCGGGGCGGCCGTCGGAGCACCGATCACT
GTCGGCTTCACGATGCGAAAGGACGCAGGCTTCATCGGCTCCTGGCATCGCCATGATCAGCTCATCTTCC
TCGAGCTCGAGCCTCCCCAGCGGGACGTCGCCGAGCCGCAGGCGTTCTTCCGCCGCACCAACAGCGCCAT
CCGCCGCCTGCAGGCCGCCGAAACCTTGGAAAGCGCCTGCGCCGCCGCGGCGCAAGAGGTGCGGAAGATT
ACCGGCTTCGATCGGGTGATGATCTATCGCTTCGCCTCCGACTTCAGCGGGTCCGTGATCGCAGAGGATC
GGTGCGCCGAGGTCGAGTCAAAACTAGGCCTGCACTATCCTGCCTCATTCATCCCGGCGCAGGCCCGTCG
GCTCTATACCATCAACCCGGTACGGATCATTCCCGATATCAATTATCGGCCGGTGCCGGTCACCCCAGAC
CTCAATCCGGTCACCGGGCGGCCGATTGATCTTAGCTTCGCCATCCTGCGCAGCGTCTCGCCCAACCATC
TGGAGTTCATGCGCAACATAGGCATGCACGGCACGATGTCGATCTCGATTTTGCGCGGCGAGCGACTGTG
GGGATTGATCGTTTGCCATCACCGAACGCCGTACTACGTCGATCTCGATGGCCGCCAAGCCTGCAAGAGA
GTCGCCGAGAGACTGGCCACCCAGATCGGCGTGATGGAAGAGTAATAGCTGCAGAAGAAGGAGATATACA
TACCCATGAGTGTCAACTTAGCTTCCCAGTTGCGGGAAGGGACGAAAAAATCCCACTCCATGGCGGAGAA
CGTCGGCTTTGTCAAATGCTTCCTCAAGGGCGTTGTCGAGAAAAATTCCTACCGTAAGCTGGTTGGCAAT
CTCTACTTTGTCTACAGTGCCATGGAAGAGGAAATGGCAAAATTTAAGGACCATCCCATCCTCAGCCACA
TTTACTTCCCCGAACTCAACCGCAAACAAAGCCTAGAGCAAGACCTGCAATTCTATTACGGCTCCAACTG
GCGGCAAGAAGTGAAAATTTCTGCCGCTGGCCAAGCCTATGTGGACCGAGTCCGGCAAGTGGCCGCTACG
GCCCCTGAATTGTTGGTGGCCCATTCCTACACCCGTTACCTGGGGGATCTTTCCGGCGGTCAAATTCTCA
AGAAAATTGCCCAAAATGCCATGAATCTCCACGATGGTGGCACAGCTTTCTATGAATTTGCCGACATTGA
TGACGAAAAGGCTTTTAAAAATACCTACCGTCAAGCTATGAATGATCTGCCCATTGACCAAGCCACCGCC
GAACGGATTGTGGATGAAGCCAATGACGCCTTTGCCATGAACATGAAAATGTTCAACGAACTTGAAGGCA
ACCTGATCAAGGCGATCGGCATTATGGTGTTCAACAGCCTCACCCGTCGCCGCAGTCAAGGCAGCACCGA
AGTTGGCCTCGCCACCTCCGAAGGCTAAGAATTCGAAGCTTGGCTGTTTTGGTGGATGAGAGAAGATTTT
CAGCCTGATACAGATTAAATCAGAACGCAGAAGCGGTCTGATAAAACAGAATTTGCCTGGCGGCAGTAGC
GCGGTGGTCCCACCTGACCCCATGCCGAACTCAGAAGTGAAACGCCGTAGCGCCGATGGTAGTGTGGGGT
CTCCCCATGCGAGAGTAGGGAACTGCCAGGCATCAAATAAAACGAAAGGCTCAGTCGAAAGACTGGGCCT
TTCGTTTTATCTGTTGTTTGTCGGTGAACGCTCTCCTGAGTAGGACAAATCCGCCGGGAGCGGATTTGAA
CGTTGCGAAGCAACGGCCCGGAGGGTGGCGGGCAGGACGCCCGCCATAAACTGCCAGGCATCAAATTAAG
CAGAAGGCCATCCTGACGGATGGCCTTTTTGCGTTTCTACAAACTCTTTTGTTTATTTTTCTAAATACAT
TCAAATATGTATCCGCTCATGAGACAATAACCCTGATAAATGCTTCAATAATATTGAAAAAGGAAGAGTA
TGAGTATTCAACATTTCCGTGTCGCCCTTATTCCCTTTTTTGCGGCATTTTGCCTTCCTGTTTTTGCTCA
CCCAGAAACGCTGGTGAAAGTAAAAGATGCTGAAGATCAGTTGGGTGCACGAGTGGGTTACATCGAACTG
GATCTCAACAGCGGTAAGATCCTTGAGAGTTTTCGCCCCGAAGAACGTTTTCCAATGATGAGCACTTTTA
AAGTTCTGCTATGTGGCGCGGTATTATCCCGTGTTGACGCCGGGCAAGAGCAACTCGGTCGCCGCATACA
CTATTCTCAGAATGACTTGGTTGAGTACTCACCAGTCACAGAAAAGCATCTTACGGATGGCATGACAGTA
AGAGAATTATGCAGTGCTGCCATAACCATGAGTGATAACACTGCGGCCAACTTACTTCTGACAACGATCG
GAGGACCGAAGGAGCTAACCGCTTTTTTGCACAACATGGGGGATCATGTAACTCGCCTTGATCGTTGGGA
ACCGGAGCTGAATGAAGCCATACCAAACGACGAGCGTGACACCACGATGCCTGTAGCAATGGCAACAACG
TTGCGCAAACTATTAACTGGCGAACTACTTACTCTAGCTTCCCGGCAACAATTAATAGACTGGATGGAGG
CGGATAAAGTTGCAGGACCACTTCTGCGCTCGGCCCTTCCGGCTGGCTGGTTTATTGCTGATAAATCTGG
AGCCGGTGAGCGTGGGTCTCGCGGTATCATTGCAGCACTGGGGCCAGATGGTAAGCCCTCCCGTATCGTA
GTTATCTACACGACGGGGAGTCAGGCAACTATGGATGAACGAAATAGACAGATCGCTGAGATAGGTGCCT
CACTGATTAAGCATTGGTAACTGTCAGACCAAGTTTACTCATATATACTTTAGATTGATTTAAAACTTCA
TTTTTAATTTAAAAGGATCTAGGTGAAGATCCTTTTTGATAATCTCATGACCAAAATCCCTTAACGTGAG
TTTTCGTTCCACTGAGCGTCAGACCCCGTAGAAAAGATCAAAGGATCTTCTTGAGATCCTTTTTTTCTGC
GCGTAATCTGCTGCTTGCAAACAAAAAAACCACCGCTACCAGCGGTGGTTTGTTTGCCGGATCAAGAGCT
ACCAACTCTTTTTCCGAAGGTAACTGGCTTCAGCAGAGCGCAGATACCAAATACTGTCCTTCTAGTGTAG
CCGTAGTTAGGCCACCACTTCAAGAACTCTGTAGCACCGCCTACATACCTCGCTCTGCTAATCCTGTTAC
CAGTGGCTGCTGCCAGTGGCGATAAGTCGTGTCTTACCGGGTTGGACTCAAGACGATAGTTACCGGATAA
GGCGCAGCGGTCGGGCTGAACGGGGGGTTCGTGCACACAGCCCAGCTTGGAGCGAACGACCTACACCGAA
CTGAGATACCTACAGCGTGAGCTATGAGAAAGCGCCACGCTTCCCGAAGGGAGAAAGGCGGACAGGTATC
CGGTAAGCGGCAGGGTCGGAACAGGAGAGCGCACGAGGGAGCTTCCAGGGGGAAACGCCTGGTATCTTTA
TAGTCCTGTCGGGTTTCGCCACCTCTGACTTGAGCGTCGATTTTTGTGATGCTCGTCAGGGGGGCGGAGC
CTATGGAAAAACGCCAGCAACGCGGCCTTTTTACGGTTCCTGGCCTTTTGCTGGCCTTTTGCTCACATGT
TCTTTCCTGCGTTATCCCCTGATTCTGTGGATAACCGTATTACCGCCTTTGAGTGAGCTGATACCGCTCG
CCGCAGCCGAACGACCGAGCGCAGCGAGTCAGTGAGCGAGGAAGCGGAAGAGCGCCTGATGCGGTATTTT
CTCCTTACGCATCTGTGCGGTATTTCACACCGCATATGGTGCACTCTCAGTACAATCTGCTCTGATGCCG
CATAGTTAAGCCAGTATACACTCCGCTATCGCTACGTGACTGGGTCATGGCTGCGCCCCGACACCCGCCA
ACACCCGCTGACGCGCCCTGACGGGCTTGTCTGCTCCCGGCATCCGCTTACAGACAAGCTGTGACCGTCT
CCGGGAGCTGCATGTGTCAGAGGTTTTCACCGTCATCACCGAAACGCGCGAGGCAGCAGATCAATTCGCG
CGCGAAGGCGAAGCGGCATGCATAATGTGCCTGTCAAATGGACGAAGCAGGGATTCTGCAAACCCTATGC
TACTCCGTCAAGCCGTCAATTGTCTGATTCGTTACCAATTATGACAACTTGACGGCTACATCATTCACTT
TTTCTTCACAACCGGCACGGAACTCGCTCGGGCTGGCCCCGGTGCATTTTTTAAATACCCGCGAGAAATA
GAGTTGATCGTCAAAACCAACATTGCGACCGACGGTGGCGATAGGCATCCGGGTGGTGCTCAAAAGCAGC
TTCGCCTGGCTGATACGTTGGTCCTCGCGCCAGCTTAAGACGCTAATCCCTAACTGCTGGCGGAAAAGAT
GTGACAGACGCGACGGCGACAAGCAAACATGCTGTGCGACGCTGGCGATATCAAAATTGCTGTCTGCCAG
GTGATCGCTGATGTACTGACAAGCCTCGCGTACCCGATTATCCATCGGTGGATGGAGCGACTCGTTAATC
GCTTCCATGCGCCGCAGTAACAATTGCTCAAGCAGATTTATCGCCAGCAGCTCCGAATAGCGCCCTTCCC
CTTGCCCGGCGTTAATGATTTGCCCAAACAGGTCGCTGAAATGCGGCTGGTGCGCTTCATCCGGGCGAAA
GAACCCCGTATTGGCAAATATTGACGGCCAGTTAAGCCATTCATGCCAGTAGGCGCGCGGACGAAAGTAA
ACCCACTGGTGATACCATTCGCGAGCCTCCGGATGACGACCGTAGTGATGAATCTCTCCTGGCGGGAACA
GCAAAATATCACCCGGTCGGCAAACAAATTCTCGTCCCTGATTTTTCACCACCCCCTGACCGCGAATGGT
GAGATTGAGAATATAACCTTTCATTCCCAGCGGTCGGTCGATAAAAAAATCGAGATAACCGTTGGCCTCA
ATCGGCGTTAAACCCGCCACCAGATGGGCATTAAACGAGTATCCCGGCAGCAGGGGATCATTTTGCGCTT
CAGCCATACTTTTCATACTCCCGCCATTCAGAG
Features (pLannotate 1.2.2; 13 found; start..end, strand, type, name):
      1..285     +  promoter       araBAD promoter: araBAD; promoter of the L-arabinose operon of E. coli; the araC regulatory gene is transcribed in the opposite direction (Guzman et al., 1995)
    328..345     +  CDS            6xHis: 6xHis affinity tag
    355..1302    +  CDS            miRFP720: miRFP720 is a basic (constitutively fluorescent) near ir fluorescent protein published in 2018, derived from Rhodopseudomonas palustris. It has low acid sensitivity. It requires the cofactor biliverdin for fluorescence.
   1336..2055    +  CDS            pbsA1: HO1_SYNY3 - Experimental evidence at protein level: Swiss-Prot protein existence level 1. Catalyzes the opening of the heme ring with the release of iron. Key enzyme in the synthesis of the chromophoric part of the photosynthetic antennae. From Synechocystis sp. (strain PCC 6803 / Kazusa).
   2155..2270    +  ncRNA          5S rRNA: Accession: RF00001 - 5S ribosomal RNA
   2274..2360    +  terminator     rrnB T1 terminator: Escherichia coli rrnB; transcription terminator T1 from the E. coli rrnB gene
   2452..2479    +  terminator     rrnB T2 terminator: transcription terminator T2 from the E. coli rrnB gene
   2498..2589    +  promoter       AmpR promoter: bla
   2590..3450    +  CDS            AmpR: β-lactamase; bla; confers resistance to ampicillin, carbenicillin, and related antibiotics
   3621..4209    +  rep_origin     ori: high-copy-number ColE1/pMB1/pBR322/pUC origin of replication
   4395..4535    -  misc_feature   bom: basis of mobility region from pBR322
   4637..4677    -  CDS            rop (fragment): Rop protein, which maintains plasmids at low copy number; rop
   4799..5677    -  CDS            araC: L-arabinose regulatory protein; araC
