[The description below was written by a language model from this plasmid's Addgene catalogue record and pLannotate feature annotations shown in this document.]
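Description:
pBAD-HisD-miRFP720-HO1 is a 5.7 kb bacterial expression plasmid built on the pBAD-HisD backbone for arabinose-inducible co-production of the near-infrared fluorescent protein miRFP720 and a heme oxygenase in E. coli. It replicates from a ColE1/pMB1-type origin accompanied by the pBR322 bom region and only a short fragment of rop; the catalogue lists it as low copy. Selection is through the bla gene (AmpR), which confers ampicillin resistance.

Expression is driven by the araBAD promoter, with the divergently oriented araC regulator carried on the same plasmid so that transcription is repressed without L-arabinose and activated when it is added. Downstream of the promoter lies an N-terminal 6xHis affinity tag followed directly by the miRFP720 coding sequence, allowing metal-affinity purification of the fluorescent protein. A second open reading frame follows a short gap after miRFP720: pbsA1, the heme oxygenase 1 (HO1) of Synechocystis sp. PCC 6803. The two genes appear to form a bicistronic unit ending at the rrnB T1 and T2 terminators, with a 5S rRNA segment from the rrnB region just upstream. HO1 opens the heme ring to generate biliverdin, the chromophore that miRFP720 must bind to fluoresce, so co-expression supplies the cofactor that E. coli would otherwise lack.

The catalogue gives mouse as the insert species, but the feature annotation traces miRFP720 to a Rhodopseudomonas palustris protein. The construct was deposited with a study quantitatively comparing near-infrared fluorescent proteins, consistent with use in producing and characterising chromophore-loaded miRFP720 in bacteria.
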