Addgene plasmid #197257: pBAD-HisD-miRFP720-HO1
Purpose: Expresses the protein of miRFP720 and HO1 in bacteria
Depositing lab: Kiryl Piatkevich. Depositing organization: Westlake University. Publication: Quantitative assessment of near-infrared fluorescent proteins. Zhang H, Papadaki S, Sun X, Wang X, Drobizhev M, Yao L, Rehbock M, Koster RW, Wu L, Namikawa K, Piatkevich KD. Nat Methods. 2023 Sep 4. doi: 10.1038/s41592-023-01975-z. PubMed 37666982.
Backbone
  Vector backbone: pBAD-HisD
  Vector type: Bacterial Expression
Growth in bacteria
  Bacterial resistance: Ampicillin, 100 μg/mL
  Growth temperature: 37°C
  Growth strain: NEB Stable
  Copy number: Low Copy
Gene/Insert
  Gene/Insert name: miRFP720
  Species: M. musculus (mouse)
  Cloning method: Gibson Cloning
Terms and licenses: Academic/Nonprofit Terms; Industry Terms: Not Available to Industry
Depositor comments: Please visit https://www.researchsquare.com/article/rs-797586/v1 for preprint.
How to cite: pBAD-HisD-miRFP720-HO1 was a gift from Kiryl Piatkevich (Addgene plasmid # 197257 ; http://n2t.net/addgene:197257 ; RRID:Addgene_197257)
